Addgene plasmid #169328: pCDNA5/FRT/TO_CEP41_HaloTag9_T2A_EGFP
Purpose: Expression of HaloTag9 located at the microtubules of mammalian cells
Depositing lab: Kai Johnsson. Depositing organization: Max Planck Institute for Medical Research. Publication: Engineered HaloTag variants for fluorescence lifetime multiplexing. Frei MS, Tarnawski M, Roberti MJ, Koch B, Hiblot J, Johnsson K. Nat Methods. 2021 Dec 16. pii: 10.1038/s41592-021-01341-x. doi: 10.1038/s41592-021-01341-x. PubMed 34916672.
Backbone
  Vector backbone: pCDNA5/FRT/TO
  Vector type: Mammalian Expression
  Selectable markers: Hygromycin ; EGFP
Growth in bacteria
  Bacterial resistance: Ampicillin, 100 μg/mL
  Growth temperature: 37°C
  Growth strain: DH5alpha
  Copy number: High Copy
Gene/Insert
  Gene/Insert name: CEP41-HaloTag9
  Species: H. sapiens (human)
  Mutation: HaloTag9 = HaloTag7-Q165H-P174R
  Entrez Gene: CEP41 (a.k.a. JBTS15, TSGA14)
  Tag / fusion protein: HaloTag9 (N terminal on insert)
  Cloning method: Gibson Cloning
  Sequencing primers: 5′ Unknown
Terms and licenses: Academic/Nonprofit Terms; Industry Terms: Not Available to Industry
How to cite: pCDNA5/FRT/TO_CEP41_HaloTag9_T2A_EGFP was a gift from Kai Johnsson (Addgene plasmid # 169328 ; http://n2t.net/addgene:169328 ; RRID:Addgene_169328)
