[The description below was written by a language model from this plasmid's Addgene catalogue record and pLannotate feature annotations shown in this document.]
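Description:
pCDNA5/FRT/TO_CEP41_HaloTag9_T2A_EGFP is a mammalian expression plasmid of about 8 kb built on the pCDNA5/FRT/TO backbone, designed to place the self-labelling protein HaloTag9 on the microtubules of mammalian cells. It is propagated in E. coli through a high-copy ColE1/pUC-type origin with ampicillin selection (AmpR under its own bla promoter). A fragment of the f1 origin and remnants of lac regulatory sequence are also annotated in the backbone.

The expression cassette is driven by the CMV enhancer and immediate-early promoter, followed by two short annotated tet operator matches. This is the tetracycline-regulatable "TO" arrangement, which allows repression in cells expressing the Tet repressor and induction with tetracycline or doxycycline. Downstream lies the human CEP41 coding sequence, then a residual attB2 Gateway site within the linker region, then HaloTag9, which is HaloTag7 carrying the Q165H and P174R substitutions. In the feature table HaloTag follows CEP41, whereas the catalogue lists the tag as N-terminal on the insert. By the plasmid name, a T2A self-cleaving peptide (not separately annotated) joins the fusion to EGFP, so EGFP is made as a separate protein from the same transcript and marks expressing cells. The bGH polyadenylation signal terminates the transcript.

An FRT site sits directly upstream of a hygromycin resistance gene with an SV40 poly(A) signal and no annotated promoter of its own. Flp-mediated integration into a compatible genomic FRT locus would therefore activate hygromycin resistance and allow selection of isogenic stable lines. The construct comes from work on engineered HaloTag variants for fluorescence lifetime multiplexing, where HaloTag9 is labelled with chloroalkane-bearing fluorophores.
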