Features (pLannotate 1.2.2; 24 found; start..end, strand, type, name):
     28..80      -  misc_feature   bom (fragment): basis of mobility region from pBR322
    235..614     +  enhancer       CMV enhancer: human cytomegalovirus immediate early enhancer
    615..818     +  promoter       CMV promoter: human cytomegalovirus (CMV) immediate early promoter
    820..839     +  promoter       PLtetO-1 promoter (fragment): modified phage lambda PL promoter with tet operator sites (Lutz and Bujard, 1997)
    841..860     +  promoter       PLtetO-1 promoter (fragment): modified phage lambda PL promoter with tet operator sites (Lutz and Bujard, 1997)
    868..901     +  promoter       TRE3GV promoter (fragment): 3rd-generation Tet-responsive promoter that can be activated by binding of Tet-On® 3G, optimized for retroviral and lentiviral vectors
   1043..2161    +  CDS            CEP41: CEP41_HUMAN - Also known as TSGA14. Experimental evidence at protein level: Swiss-Prot protein existence level 1. Required during ciliogenesis for tubulin glutamylation in cilium. Probably acts by participating in the transport of TTLL6, a tubulin polyglutamylase, between the basal body and the cilium. From Homo sapiens (Human).
   2181..2205    -  protein_bind   attB2: mutant version of attB; recombination site for the Gateway® BP reaction BP Clonase™
   2255..3138    +  CDS            HaloTag® (fragment): modified bacterial dehalogenase that forms covalent bonds with chloroalkane derivatives
   3203..3919    +  CDS            EGFP: the original enhanced GFP (Yang et al., 1996) mammalian codon-optimized
   3966..4190    +  polyA_signal   bGH poly(A) signal: bovine growth hormone polyadenylation signal
   4194..4215    +  promoter       SV40 promoter (fragment): SV40 enhancer and early promoter
   4236..4469    +  rep_origin     f1 ori (fragment) (sequence partly withheld): f1 bacteriophage origin of replication; arrow indicates direction of (+) strand synthesis
   4474..4521    +  protein_bind   FRT: FLP-mediated recombination occurs in the 8-bp core sequence TCTAGAAA (Turan and Bode, 2011). FLP recombinase from the Saccharomyces cerevisiae 2μ plasmid
   4529..5551    +  CDS            HygR: aminoglycoside phosphotransferase from E. coli; aph(4)-Ia; confers resistance to hygromycin
   5561..5686    +  CDS            ble (fragment): BLE_KLEPN - Experimental evidence at protein level: Swiss-Prot protein existence level 1. Binding protein with a strong affinity to the bleomycin family of antibiotics. Binds to CL990; an antimitotic-antibiotic compound. From Klebsiella pneumoniae.
   5681..5802    +  polyA_signal   SV40 poly(A) signal: SV40 polyadenylation signal
   5875..5891    -  protein_bind   lac operator: The lac repressor binds to the lac operator to inhibit transcription in E. coli. This inhibition can be relieved by adding lactose or isopropyl-β-D-thiogalactopyranoside (IPTG). lac repressor encoded by lacI
   5899..5929    -  promoter       lac promoter: promoter for the E. coli lac operon
   5944..5965    -  protein_bind   CAP binding site: CAP binding activates transcription in the presence of cAMP. E. coli catabolite activator protein
   5978..6070    -  CDS            lacI (fragment): lac repressor; lacI; The lac repressor binds to the lac operator to inhibit transcription in E. coli. This inhibition can be relieved by adding lactose or isopropyl-β-D-thiogalactopyranoside (IPTG).
   6253..6841    -  rep_origin     ori: high-copy-number ColE1/pMB1/pBR322/pUC origin of replication
   7012..7872    -  CDS            AmpR: β-lactamase; bla; confers resistance to ampicillin, carbenicillin, and related antibiotics
   7873..7977    -  promoter       AmpR promoter: bla
>Addgene plasmid #169328 | pCDNA5/FRT/TO_CEP41_HaloTag9_T2A_EGFP | addgene full sequence | sequence record 333236 | Addgene NGS Result
GACGGATCGGGAGATCTCCCGATCCCCTATGGTGCACTCTCAGTACAATCTGCTCTGATGCCGCATAGTT
AAGCCAGTATCTGCTCCCTGCTTGTGTGTTGGAGGTCGCTGAGTAGTGCGCGAGCAAAATTTAAGCTACA
ACAAGGCAAGGCTTGACCGACAATTGCATGAAGAATCTGCTTAGGGTTAGGCGTTTTGCGCTGCTTCGCG
ATGTACGGGCCAGATATACGCGTTGACATTGATTATTGACTAGTTATTAATAGTAATCAATTACGGGGTC
ATTAGTTCATAGCCCATATATGGAGTTCCGCGTTACATAACTTACGGTAAATGGCCCGCCTGGCTGACCG
CCCAACGACCCCCGCCCATTGACGTCAATAATGACGTATGTTCCCATAGTAACGCCAATAGGGACTTTCC
ATTGACGTCAATGGGTGGAGTATTTACGGTAAACTGCCCACTTGGCAGTACATCAAGTGTATCATATGCC
AAGTACGCCCCCTATTGACGTCAATGACGGTAAATGGCCCGCCTGGCATTATGCCCAGTACATGACCTTA
TGGGACTTTCCTACTTGGCAGTACATCTACGTATTAGTCATCGCTATTACCATGGTGATGCGGTTTTGGC
AGTACATCAATGGGCGTGGATAGCGGTTTGACTCACGGGGATTTCCAAGTCTCCACCCCATTGACGTCAA
TGGGAGTTTGTTTTGGCACCAAAATCAACGGGACTTTCCAAAATGTCGTAACAACTCCGCCCCATTGACG
CAAATGGGCGGTAGGCGTGTACGGTGGGAGGTCTATATAAGCAGAGCTCTCCCTATCAGTGATAGAGATC
TCCCTATCAGTGATAGAGATCGTCGACGAGCTCGTTTAGTGAACCGTCAGATCGCCTGGAGACGCCATCC
ACGCTGTTTTGACCTCCATAGAAGACACCGGGACCGATCCAGCCTCCGGACTCTAGCGTTTAAACTTAAG
CTTGGTACCGAGCTCGGATCCACTAGTCCAGTGTGGTGGAATTCTGCAGATATCCAGCAACCATGTCCCT
CCGGAGGCACATTGGGAACCCTGAGTATCTGATGAAAAGGATACCACAGAACCCAAGATACCAGCATATC
AAATCAAGACTGGACACTGGTAACAGTATGACTAAATATACTGAGAAGCTCGAAGAGATTAAGAAAAATT
ATAGATACAAAAAAGATGAGCTTTTCAAGAGACTAAAAGTTACAACTTTTGCCCAGCTGATCATCCAAGT
TGCCTCCCTCTCTGATCAAACACTGGAAGTGACAGCTGAGGAGATTCAAAGGCTGGAAGACAATGATTCT
GCAGCTTCAGACCCTGATGCTGAAACCACTGCCAGGACCAATGGGAAAGGAAATCCAGGTGAGCAGTCGC
CGAGCCCTGAGCAGTTCATAAACAACGCAGGAGCAGGGGACTCCAGCCGCTCAACTCTTCAGAGTGTCAT
CAGTGGTGTTGGGGAACTGGATCTAGACAAAGGGCCAGTGAAGAAAGCAGAGCCCCATACCAAAGACAAA
CCTTATCCTGACTGCCCCTTCCTGCTGCTAGATGTGCGTGATAGAGATTCTTACCAGCAGTGCCACATTG
TTGGAGCTTACAGTTACCCAATTGCAACTCTGTCTAGAACAATGAACCCTTATTCAAATGATATTCTTGA
ATATAAAAATGCCCATGGCAAGATCATCATTCTGTATGACGATGATGAAAGGCTGGCCAGTCAGGCGGCC
ACCACCATGTGCGAGCGTGGATTTGAAAACCTCTTCATGCTTTCCGGAGGTCTAAAAGTCTTAGCTCAGA
AATTCCCGGAAGGACTGATTACTGGTTCCCTGCCAGCATCTTGCCAGCAGGCCCTTCCTCCTGGGTCTGC
CCGGAAACGATCCAGCCCCAAAGGGCCACCCCTACCAGCTGAGAATAAATGGAGATTTACCCCAGAAGAC
TTAAAAAAGATAGAATATTATCTGGAAGAGGAGCAAGGGCCTGCAGATCATCCTAGCCGACTGAACCAAG
CTAACTCCTCCGGAAGAGAGTCCAAGGTGCCTGGTGCCCGAAGCGCTCAGAATCTGCCAGGTGGCGGCCC
CGCCAGCCACTCAAACCCCCGCTCCCTCAGCAGTGGTCACCTGCAAGGCAAACCCTGGAAGTACCTCGAG
TGCGGCCGCAACCCAGCTTTCTTGTACAAAGTGGTGATGGCAGCTAGCCTGGAGGTGCTGTTCCAGGGCC
CCTTCGAAGGATCCGAAATCGGTACTGGCTTTCCATTCGACCCCCATTATGTGGAAGTCCTGGGCGAGCG
CATGCACTACGTCGATGTTGGTCCGCGCGATGGCACCCCTGTGCTGTTCCTGCACGGTAACCCGACCTCC
TCCTACGTGTGGCGCAACATCATCCCGCATGTTGCACCGACCCATCGCTGCATTGCTCCAGACCTGATCG
GTATGGGCAAATCCGACAAACCAGACCTGGGTTATTTCTTCGACGACCACGTCCGCTTCATGGATGCCTT
CATCGAAGCCCTGGGTCTGGAAGAGGTCGTCCTGGTCATTCACGACTGGGGCTCCGCTCTGGGTTTCCAC
TGGGCCAAGCGCAATCCAGAGCGCGTCAAAGGTATTGCATTTATGGAGTTCATCCGCCCTATCCCGACCT
GGGACGAATGGCCAGAATTTGCCCGCGAGACCTTCCAGGCCTTCCGCACCACCGACGTCGGCCGCAAGCT
GATCATCGATCATAACGTTTTTATCGAGGGTACGCTGCGTATGGGTGTCGTCCGCCCGCTGACTGAAGTC
GAGATGGACCATTACCGCGAGCCGTTCCTGAATCCTGTTGACCGCGAGCCACTGTGGCGCTTCCCAAACG
AGCTGCCAATCGCCGGTGAGCCAGCGAACATCGTCGCGCTGGTCGAAGAATACATGGACTGGCTGCACCA
GTCCCCTGTCCCGAAGCTGCTGTTCTGGGGCACCCCAGGCGTTCTGATCCCACCGGCCGAAGCCGCTCGC
CTGGCCAAAAGCCTGCCTAACTGCAAGGCTGTGGACATCGGCCCGGGTCTGAATCTGCTGCAAGAAGACA
ACCCGGACCTGATCGGCAGCGAGATCGCGCGCTGGCTGTCTACTCTGGAGATTTCCGGTGGCAGTGGAGA
GGGCAGAGGAAGTCTGCTAACATGCGGTGACGTCGAGGAGAATCCTGGCCCAGTGAGCAAGGGCGAGGAG
CTGTTCACCGGGGTGGTGCCCATCCTGGTCGAGCTGGACGGCGACGTAAACGGCCACAAGTTCAGCGTGT
CCGGCGAGGGCGAGGGCGATGCCACCTACGGCAAGCTGACCCTGAAGTTCATCTGCACCACCGGCAAGCT
GCCCGTGCCCTGGCCCACCCTCGTGACCACCCTGACCTACGGCGTGCAGTGCTTCAGCCGCTACCCCGAC
CACATGAAGCAGCACGACTTCTTCAAGTCCGCCATGCCCGAAGGCTACGTCCAGGAGCGCACCATCTTCT
TCAAGGACGACGGCAACTACAAGACCCGCGCCGAGGTGAAGTTCGAGGGCGACACCCTGGTGAACCGCAT
CGAGCTGAAGGGCATCGACTTCAAGGAGGACGGCAACATCCTGGGGCACAAGCTGGAGTACAACTACAAC
AGCCACAACGTCTATATCATGGCCGACAAGCAGAAGAACGGCATCAAGGTGAACTTCAAGATCCGCCACA
ACATCGAGGACGGCAGCGTGCAGCTCGCCGACCACTACCAGCAGAACACCCCCATCGGCGACGGCCCCGT
GCTGCTGCCCGACAACCACTACCTGAGCACCCAGTCCGCCCTGAGCAAAGACCCCAACGAGAAGCGCGAT
CACATGGTCCTGCTGGAGTTCGTGACCGCCGCCGGGATCACTCTCGGCATGGACGAGCTGTACAAGTAAC
CGCTCGAGTCTAGAGGGCCCGTTTAAACCCGCTGATCAGCCTCGACTGTGCCTTCTAGTTGCCAGCCATC
TGTTGTTTGCCCCTCCCCCGTGCCTTCCTTGACCCTGGAAGGTGCCACTCCCACTGTCCTTTCCTAATAA
AATGAGGAAATTGCATCGCATTGTCTGAGTAGGTGTCATTCTATTCTGGGGGGTGGGGTGGGGCAGGACA
GCAAGGGGGAGGATTGGGAAGACAATAGCAGGCATGCTGGGGATGCGGTGGGCTCTATGGCTTCTGAGGC
GGAAAGAACCAGCTGGGGCTCTAGGGGGTATCCCC
[124 nt withheld, positions 4236-4359]
C
[91 nt withheld, positions 4361-4451]
AGGGTGATGGTTCACGTACCTAGAAGTTCCTATTCCGAAGTTCCTATTCTCTAGAAAGTATAGGAACTTC
CTTGGCCAAAAAGCCTGAACTCACCGCGACGTCTGTCGAGAAGTTTCTGATCGAAAAGTTCGACAGCGTC
TCCGACCTGATGCAGCTCTCGGAGGGCGAAGAATCTCGTGCTTTCAGCTTCGATGTAGGAGGGCGTGGAT
ATGTCCTGCGGGTAAATAGCTGCGCCGATGGTTTCTACAAAGATCGTTATGTTTATCGGCACTTTGCATC
GGCCGCGCTCCCGATTCCGGAAGTGCTTGACATTGGGGAATTCAGCGAGAGCCTGACCTATTGCATCTCC
CGCCGTGCACAGGGTGTCACGTTGCAAGACCTGCCTGAAACCGAACTGCCCGCTGTTCTGCAGCCGGTCG
CGGAGGCCATGGATGCGATCGCTGCGGCCGATCTTAGCCAGACGAGCGGGTTCGGCCCATTCGGACCGCA
AGGAATCGGTCAATACACTACATGGCGTGATTTCATATGCGCGATTGCTGATCCCCATGTGTATCACTGG
CAAACTGTGATGGACGACACCGTCAGTGCGTCCGTCGCGCAGGCTCTCGATGAGCTGATGCTTTGGGCCG
AGGACTGCCCCGAAGTCCGGCACCTCGTGCACGCGGATTTCGGCTCCAACAATGTCCTGACGGACAATGG
CCGCATAACAGCGGTCATTGACTGGAGCGAGGCGATGTTCGGGGATTCCCAATACGAGGTCGCCAACATC
TTCTTCTGGAGGCCGTGGTTGGCTTGTATGGAGCAGCAGACGCGCTACTTCGAGCGGAGGCATCCGGAGC
TTGCAGGATCGCCGCGGCTCCGGGCGTATATGCTCCGCATTGGTCTTGACCAACTCTATCAGAGCTTGGT
TGACGGCAATTTCGATGATGCAGCTTGGGCGCAGGGTCGATGCGACGCAATCGTCCGATCCGGAGCCGGG
ACTGTCGGGCGTACACAAATCGCCCGCAGAAGCGCGGCCGTCTGGACCGATGGCTGTGTAGAAGTACTCG
CCGATAGTGGAAACCGACGCCCCAGCACTCGTCCGAGGGCAAAGGAATAGCACGTACTACGAGATTTCGA
TTCCACCGCCGCCTTCTATGAAAGGTTGGGCTTCGGAATCGTTTTCCGGGACGCCGGCTGGATGATCCTC
CAGCGCGGGGATCTCATGCTGGAGTTCTTCGCCCACCCCAACTTGTTTATTGCAGCTTATAATGGTTACA
AATAAAGCAATAGCATCACAAATTTCACAAATAAAGCATTTTTTTCACTGCATTCTAGTTGTGGTTTGTC
CAAACTCATCAATGTATCTTATCATGTCTGTATACCGTCGACCTCTAGCTAGAGCTTGGCGTAATCATGG
TCATAGCTGTTTCCTGTGTGAAATTGTTATCCGCTCACAATTCCACACAACATACGAGCCGGAAGCATAA
AGTGTAAAGCCTGGGGTGCCTAATGAGTGAGCTAACTCACATTAATTGCGTTGCGCTCACTGCCCGCTTT
CCAGTCGGGAAACCTGTCGTGCCAGCTGCATTAATGAATCGGCCAACGCGCGGGGAGAGGCGGTTTGCGT
ATTGGGCGCTCTTCCGCTTCCTCGCTCACTGACTCGCTGCGCTCGGTCGTTCGGCTGCGGCGAGCGGTAT
CAGCTCACTCAAAGGCGGTAATACGGTTATCCACAGAATCAGGGGATAACGCAGGAAAGAACATGTGAGC
AAAAGGCCAGCAAAAGGCCAGGAACCGTAAAAAGGCCGCGTTGCTGGCGTTTTTCCATAGGCTCCGCCCC
CCTGACGAGCATCACAAAAATCGACGCTCAAGTCAGAGGTGGCGAAACCCGACAGGACTATAAAGATACC
AGGCGTTTCCCCCTGGAAGCTCCCTCGTGCGCTCTCCTGTTCCGACCCTGCCGCTTACCGGATACCTGTC
CGCCTTTCTCCCTTCGGGAAGCGTGGCGCTTTCTCATAGCTCACGCTGTAGGTATCTCAGTTCGGTGTAG
GTCGTTCGCTCCAAGCTGGGCTGTGTGCACGAACCCCCCGTTCAGCCCGACCGCTGCGCCTTATCCGGTA
ACTATCGTCTTGAGTCCAACCCGGTAAGACACGACTTATCGCCACTGGCAGCAGCCACTGGTAACAGGAT
TAGCAGAGCGAGGTATGTAGGCGGTGCTACAGAGTTCTTGAAGTGGTGGCCTAACTACGGCTACACTAGA
AGAACAGTATTTGGTATCTGCGCTCTGCTGAAGCCAGTTACCTTCGGAAAAAGAGTTGGTAGCTCTTGAT
CCGGCAAACAAACCACCGCTGGTAGCGGTGGTTTTTTTGTTTGCAAGCAGCAGATTACGCGCAGAAAAAA
AGGATCTCAAGAAGATCCTTTGATCTTTTCTACGGGGTCTGACGCTCAGTGGAACGAAAACTCACGTTAA
GGGATTTTGGTCATGAGATTATCAAAAAGGATCTTCACCTAGATCCTTTTAAATTAAAAATGAAGTTTTA
AATCAATCTAAAGTATATATGAGTAAACTTGGTCTGACAGTTACCAATGCTTAATCAGTGAGGCACCTAT
CTCAGCGATCTGTCTATTTCGTTCATCCATAGTTGCCTGACTCCCCGTCGTGTAGATAACTACGATACGG
GAGGGCTTACCATCTGGCCCCAGTGCTGCAATGATACCGCGAGACCCACGCTCACCGGCTCCAGATTTAT
CAGCAATAAACCAGCCAGCCGGAAGGGCCGAGCGCAGAAGTGGTCCTGCAACTTTATCCGCCTCCATCCA
GTCTATTAATTGTTGCCGGGAAGCTAGAGTAAGTAGTTCGCCAGTTAATAGTTTGCGCAACGTTGTTGCC
ATTGCTACAGGCATCGTGGTGTCACGCTCGTCGTTTGGTATGGCTTCATTCAGCTCCGGTTCCCAACGAT
CAAGGCGAGTTACATGATCCCCCATGTTGTGCAAAAAAGCGGTTAGCTCCTTCGGTCCTCCGATCGTTGT
CAGAAGTAAGTTGGCCGCAGTGTTATCACTCATGGTTATGGCAGCACTGCATAATTCTCTTACTGTCATG
CCATCCGTAAGATGCTTTTCTGTGACTGGTGAGTACTCAACCAAGTCATTCTGAGAATAGTGTATGCGGC
GACCGAGTTGCTCTTGCCCGGCGTCAATACGGGATAATACCGCGCCACATAGCAGAACTTTAAAAGTGCT
CATCATTGGAAAACGTTCTTCGGGGCGAAAACTCTCAAGGATCTTACCGCTGTTGAGATCCAGTTCGATG
TAACCCACTCGTGCACCCAACTGATCTTCAGCATCTTTTACTTTCACCAGCGTTTCTGGGTGAGCAAAAA
CAGGAAGGCAAAATGCCGCAAAAAAGGGAATAAGGGCGACACGGAAATGTTGAATACTCATACTCTTCCT
TTTTCAATATTATTGAAGCATTTATCAGGGTTATTGTCTCATGAGCGGATACATATTTGAATGTATTTAG
AAAAATAAACAAATAGGGGTTCCGCGCACATTTCCCCGAAAAGTGCCACCTGACGTC
